Addgene plasmid #90694: GINS1 D11.1 gRNA
Purpose: 3rd generation lentiviral gRNA plasmid targeting human GINS1
Depositing lab: Iain Cheeseman. Depositing organization: Whitehead Institute for Biomedical Research. Publication: Large-Scale Analysis of CRISPR/Cas9 Cell-Cycle Knockouts Reveals the Diversity of p53-Dependent Responses to Cell-Cycle Defects. McKinley KL, Cheeseman IM. Dev Cell. 2017 Feb 27;40(4):405-420.e2. doi: 10.1016/j.devcel.2017.01.012. Epub 2017 Feb 16. PubMed 28216383.
Backbone
  Vector backbone: pLenti-sgRNA
  Backbone manufacturer: Eric Lander & David Sabatini labs (Addgene plasmid #71409)
  Backbone size w/o insert (bp): 9151
  Vector type: Lentiviral, CRISPR
  Selectable markers: Puromycin
Growth in bacteria
  Bacterial resistance: Ampicillin, 100 μg/mL
  Growth temperature: 37°C
  Growth strain: NEB Stable
  Copy number: Unknown
Gene/Insert
  Gene/Insert name: GINS1 (Guide Designation D11.1) (alt name: pKMKO series)
  gRNA/shRNA sequence: CACCgAGCTGCATCGCGCGCCCGAA
  Species: H. sapiens (human)
  Promoter: U6
  Cloning method: Restriction Enzyme; 5′ cloning site BsmBI (destroyed during cloning); 3′ cloning site BsmBI (destroyed during cloning)
  Sequencing primers: 5′ hU6-F (5'-GAGGGCCTATTTCCCATGATT-3'); 3′ EF1a-R (5'-CACGGCGACTACTGCACTTA-3')
Terms and licenses: Academic/Nonprofit Terms; Industry Terms: Not Available to Industry
Depositor comments: Please note that gRNA target sequence listed is not strictly the 20nt spacer sequence, but also contains the 5' BsmBI overhang. For more information about knockout human cell lines generated using this plasmid, please see http://cellcycleknockouts.wi.mit.edu/ .
How to cite: GINS1 D11.1 gRNA was a gift from Iain Cheeseman (Addgene plasmid # 90694 ; http://n2t.net/addgene:90694 ; RRID:Addgene_90694)
