[The description below was written by a language model from this plasmid's Addgene catalogue record and pLannotate feature annotations shown in this document.]
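Description:
GINS1 D11.1 gRNA is a third-generation lentiviral CRISPR guide plasmid built on the pLenti-sgRNA backbone and designed to target the human GINS1 gene. It is maintained in E. coli through a high-copy ColE1/pUC-type origin with ampicillin resistance (β-lactamase). It also carries an f1 origin, an SV40 origin and remnants of a lac/lacZα cloning region flanked by T3 and T7 promoters. The catalogue lists a backbone size of 9,151 bp without insert, whereas the annotated full sequence is 7,302 nt. This is consistent with loss of a stuffer fragment when the guide was cloned between two BsmBI sites, both destroyed in the process, although the record does not say so explicitly.

The viral cassette begins with an RSV promoter fused to a truncated HIV-1 5' LTR, which makes genomic RNA production Tat-independent. It is followed by the Ψ packaging signal with a partial gag sequence and the Rev response element, and it ends in a self-inactivating ΔU3 3' LTR with a downstream SV40 polyadenylation signal. Within this frame, a human U6 RNA polymerase III promoter drives the GINS1-specific spacer joined to a Streptococcus pyogenes tracrRNA-derived scaffold, giving a single guide RNA. After a cPPT/CTS element, an EF-1α core promoter expresses puromycin N-acetyltransferase, stabilised by a WPRE, for selection of transduced cells.

No Cas9 coding sequence is annotated, so the nuclease must be supplied separately, for example from a Cas9-expressing cell line. The plasmid belongs to a guide series used in a large-scale analysis of CRISPR/Cas9 knockouts of cell-cycle genes in human cells.
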