Features (pLannotate 1.2.2; 27 found; start..end, strand, type, name):
     33..54      +  protein_bind   CAP binding site: CAP binding activates transcription in the presence of cAMP. E. coli catabolite activator protein
     69..99      +  promoter       lac promoter: promoter for the E. coli lac operon
    107..123     +  protein_bind   lac operator: The lac repressor binds to the lac operator to inhibit transcription in E. coli. This inhibition can be relieved by adding lactose or isopropyl-β-D-thiogalactopyranoside (IPTG). lac repressor encoded by lacI
    168..186     +  promoter       T3 promoter: promoter for bacteriophage T3 RNA polymerase
    214..440     +  promoter       RSV promoter: Rous sarcoma virus enhancer/promoter
    441..621     +  LTR            5' LTR (truncated): truncated 5' long terminal repeat (LTR) from HIV-1
    668..793     +  misc_feature   HIV-1 Ψ: packaging signal of human immunodeficiency virus type 1
    777..1140    +  CDS            HIV-1 gag (fragment): gag protein from human immunodeficiency virus 1; gag
   1286..1519    +  misc_feature   RRE: The Rev response element (RRE) of HIV-1 allows for Rev-dependent mRNA export from the nucleus to the cytoplasm.
   1896..1922    +  CDS            Rev (fragment): human immunodeficiency virus 1 (HIV-1) Rev protein; rev; enhances nuclear export of unspliced and incompletely spliced viral mRNAs
   1926..2166    +  promoter       U6 promoter: RNA polymerase III promoter for human U6 snRNA
   2214..2281    +  misc_RNA       tracrRNA (fragment): trans-activating CRISPR RNA for the Streptococcus pyogenes CRISPR/Cas9 system
   2330..2447    +  misc_feature   cPPT/CTS: central polypurine tract and central termination sequence of HIV-1
   2516..2727    +  promoter       EF-1α core promoter: core promoter for human elongation factor EF-1α
   2753..3352    +  CDS            PuroR (fragment): puromycin N-acetyltransferase; pac from Streptomyces; confers resistance to puromycin
   3368..3956    +  misc_feature   WPRE: woodchuck hepatitis virus posttranscriptional regulatory element
   4007..4026    +  misc_feature   cPPT/CTS (fragment): central polypurine tract and central termination sequence of HIV-1
   4028..4261    +  LTR            3' LTR (ΔU3): self-inactivating 3' long terminal repeat (LTR) from HIV-1
   4339..4460    +  polyA_signal   SV40 poly(A) signal: SV40 polyadenylation signal
   4500..4635    +  rep_origin     SV40 ori: SV40 origin of replication
   4656..4674    -  promoter       T7 promoter: promoter for bacteriophage T7 RNA polymerase
   4682..4837    +  CDS            lacZα (fragment): LacZα fragment of β-galactosidase; lacZ fragment
   4842..5270    +  rep_origin     f1 ori (sequence partly withheld): f1 bacteriophage origin of replication; arrow indicates direction of (+) strand synthesis
   5323..5427    +  promoter       AmpR promoter: bla
   5428..6288    +  CDS            AmpR: β-lactamase; bla; confers resistance to ampicillin, carbenicillin, and related antibiotics
   6459..7047    +  rep_origin     ori: high-copy-number ColE1/pMB1/pBR322/pUC origin of replication
   7230..20      +  CDS            lacI (fragment) (across the origin): lac repressor; lacI; The lac repressor binds to the lac operator to inhibit transcription in E. coli. This inhibition can be relieved by adding lactose or isopropyl-β-D-thiogalactopyranoside (IPTG).
>Addgene plasmid #90694 | GINS1 D11.1 gRNA | addgene full sequence | sequence record 182569 | Addgene NGS Result
GACTGGAAAGCGGGCAGTGAGCGCAACGCAATTAATGTGAGTTAGCTCACTCATTAGGCACCCCAGGCTT
TACACTTTATGCTTCCGGCTCGTATGTTGTGTGGAATTGTGAGCGGATAACAATTTCACACAGGAAACAG
CTATGACCATGATTACGCCAAGCGCGCAATTAACCCTCACTAAAGGGAACAAAAGCTGGAGCTGCAAGCT
TAATGTAGTCTTATGCAATACTCTTGTAGTCTTGCAACATGGTAACGATGAGTTAGCAACATGCCTTACA
AGGAGAGAAAAAGCACCGTGCATGCCGATTGGTGGAAGTAAGGTGGTACGATCGTGCCTTATTAGGAAGG
CAACAGACGGGTCTGACATGGATTGGACGAACCACTGAATTGCCGCATTGCAGAGATATTGTATTTAAGT
GCCTAGCTCGATACATAAACGGGTCTCTCTGGTTAGACCAGATCTGAGCCTGGGAGCTCTCTGGCTAACT
AGGGAACCCACTGCTTAAGCCTCAATAAAGCTTGCCTTGAGTGCTTCAAGTAGTGTGTGCCCGTCTGTTG
TGTGACTCTGGTAACTAGAGATCCCTCAGACCCTTTTAGTCAGTGTGGAAAATCTCTAGCAGTGGCGCCC
GAACAGGGACTTGAAAGCGAAAGGGAAACCAGAGGAGCTCTCTCGACGCAGGACTCGGCTTGCTGAAGCG
CGCACGGCAAGAGGCGAGGGGCGGCGACTGGTGAGTACGCCAAAAATTTTGACTAGCGGAGGCTAGAAGG
AGAGAGATGGGTGCGAGAGCGTCAGTATTAAGCGGGGGAGAATTAGATCGCGATGGGAAAAAATTCGGTT
AAGGCCAGGGGGAAAGAAAAAATATAAATTAAAACATATAGTATGGGCAAGCAGGGAGCTAGAACGATTC
GCAGTTAATCCTGGCCTGTTAGAAACATCAGAAGGCTGTAGACAAATACTGGGACAGCTACAACCATCCC
TTCAGACAGGATCAGAAGAACTTAGATCATTATATAATACAGTAGCAACCCTCTATTGTGTGCATCAAAG
GATAGAGATAAAAGACACCAAGGAAGCTTTAGACAAGATAGAGGAAGAGCAAAACAAAAGTAAGACCACC
GCACAGCAAGCGGCCGCTGATCTTCAGACCTGGAGGAGGAGATATGAGGGACAATTGGAGAAGTGAATTA
TATAAATATAAAGTAGTAAAAATTGAACCATTAGGAGTAGCACCCACCAAGGCAAAGAGAAGAGTGGTGC
AGAGAGAAAAAAGAGCAGTGGGAATAGGAGCTTTGTTCCTTGGGTTCTTGGGAGCAGCAGGAAGCACTAT
GGGCGCAGCGTCAATGACGCTGACGGTACAGGCCAGACAATTATTGTCTGGTATAGTGCAGCAGCAGAAC
AATTTGCTGAGGGCTATTGAGGCGCAACAGCATCTGTTGCAACTCACAGTCTGGGGCATCAAGCAGCTCC
AGGCAAGAATCCTGGCTGTGGAAAGATACCTAAAGGATCAACAGCTCCTGGGGATTTGGGGTTGCTCTGG
AAAACTCATTTGCACCACTGCTGTGCCTTGGAATGCTAGTTGGAGTAATAAATCTCTGGAACAGATTTGG
AATCACACGACCTGGATGGAGTGGGACAGAGAAATTAACAATTACACAAGCTTAATACACTCCTTAATTG
AAGAATCGCAAAACCAGCAAGAAAAGAATGAACAAGAATTATTGGAATTAGATAAATGGGCAAGTTTGTG
GAATTGGTTTAACATAACAAATTGGCTGTGGTATATAAAATTATTCATAATGATAGTAGGAGGCTTGGTA
GGTTTAAGAATAGTTTTTGCTGTACTTTCTATAGTGAATAGAGTTAGGCAGGGATATTCACCATTATCGT
TTCAGACCCACCTCCCAACCCCGAGGGGACCCAGAGAGGGCCTATTTCCCATGATTCCTTCATATTTGCA
TATACGATACAAGGCTGTTAGAGAGATAATTAGAATTAATTTGACTGTAAACACAAAGATATTAGTACAA
AATACGTGACGTAGAAAGTAATAATTTCTTGGGTAGTTTGCAGTTTTAAAATTATGTTTTAAAATGGACT
ATCATATGCTTACCGTAACTTGAAAGTATTTCGATTTCTTGGCTTTATATATCTTGTGGAAAGGACGAAA
CACCGAGCTGCATCGCGCGCCCGAAGTTTAAGAGCTATGCTGGAAACAGCATAGCAAGTTTAAATAAGGC
TAGTCCGTTATCAACTTGAAAAAGTGGCACCGAGTCGGTGCTTTTTTTGAATTCTAGATCTTGAGACAAA
TGGCAGTATTCATCCACAATTTTAAAAGAAAAGGGGGGATTGGGGGGTACAGTGCAGGGGAAAGAATAGT
AGACATAATAGCAACAGACATACAAACTAAAGAATTACAAAAACAAATTACAAAAATTCAAAATTTTCGG
GTTTATTACAGGGACAGCAGAGATCCACTTTGGCGCCGGCTCGAGTGGCTCCGGTGCCCGTCAGTGGGCA
GAGCGCACATCGCCCACAGTCCCCGAGAAGTTGGGGGGAGGGGTCGGCAATTGAACCGGTGCCTAGAGAA
GGTGGCGCGGGGTAAACTGGGAAAGTGATGTCGTGTACTGGCTCCGCCTTTTTCCCGAGGGTGGGGGAGA
ACCGTATATAAGTGCAGTAGTCGCCGTGAACGTTCTTTTTCGCAACGGGTTTGCCGCCAGAACACAGGTG
TCGTGACGCGGGATCCGCCACCATGACCGAGTACAAGCCCACGGTGCGCCTCGCCACCCGCGACGACGTC
CCCAGGGCCGTACGCACCCTCGCCGCCGCGTTCGCCGACTACCCCGCCACGCGCCACACCGTCGATCCGG
ACCGCCACATCGAGCGGGTCACCGAGCTGCAAGAACTCTTCCTCACGCGCGTCGGGCTCGACATCGGCAA
GGTGTGGGTCGCGGACGACGGCGCCGCGGTGGCGGTCTGGACCACGCCGGAGAGCGTCGAAGCGGGGGCG
GTGTTCGCCGAGATCGGCCCGCGCATGGCCGAGTTGAGCGGTTCCCGGCTGGCCGCGCAGCAACAGATGG
AAGGCCTCCTGGCGCCGCACCGGCCCAAGGAGCCCGCGTGGTTCCTGGCCACCGTCGGAGTCTCGCCCGA
CCACCAGGGCAAGGGTCTGGGCAGCGCCGTCGTGCTCCCCGGAGTGGAGGCGGCCGAGCGCGCCGGGGTG
CCCGCCTTCCTGGAGACCTCCGCGCCCCGCAACCTCCCCTTCTACGAGCGGCTCGGCTTCACCGTCACCG
CCGACGTCGAGGTGCCCGAAGGACCGCGCACCTGGTGCATGACCCGCAAGCCCGGTGCCTGAACGCGTTA
AGTCGACAATCAACCTCTGGATTACAAAATTTGTGAAAGATTGACTGGTATTCTTAACTATGTTGCTCCT
TTTACGCTATGTGGATACGCTGCTTTAATGCCTTTGTATCATGCTATTGCTTCCCGTATGGCTTTCATTT
TCTCCTCCTTGTATAAATCCTGGTTGCTGTCTCTTTATGAGGAGTTGTGGCCCGTTGTCAGGCAACGTGG
CGTGGTGTGCACTGTGTTTGCTGACGCAACCCCCACTGGTTGGGGCATTGCCACCACCTGTCAGCTCCTT
TCCGGGACTTTCGCTTTCCCCCTCCCTATTGCCACGGCGGAACTCATCGCCGCCTGCCTTGCCCGCTGCT
GGACAGGGGCTCGGCTGTTGGGCACTGACAATTCCGTGGTGTTGTCGGGGAAATCATCGTCCTTTCCTTG
GCTGCTCGCCTGTGTTGCCACCTGGATTCTGCGCGGGACGTCCTTCTGCTACGTCCCTTCGGCCCTCAAT
CCAGCGGACCTTCCTTCCCGCGGCCTGCTGCCGGCTCTGCGGCCTCTTCCGCGTCTTCGCCTTCGCCCTC
AGACGAGTCGGATCTCCCTTTGGGCCGCCTCCCCGCGTCGACTTTAAGACCAATGACTTACAAGGCAGCT
GTAGATCTTAGCCACTTTTTAAAAGAAAAGGGGGGACTGGAAGGGCTAATTCACTCCCAACGAAGACAAG
ATCTGCTTTTTGCTTGTACTGGGTCTCTCTGGTTAGACCAGATCTGAGCCTGGGAGCTCTCTGGCTAACT
AGGGAACCCACTGCTTAAGCCTCAATAAAGCTTGCCTTGAGTGCTTCAAGTAGTGTGTGCCCGTCTGTTG
TGTGACTCTGGTAACTAGAGATCCCTCAGACCCTTTTAGTCAGTGTGGAAAATCTCTAGCAGTACGTATA
GTAGTTCATGTCATCTTATTATTCAGTATTTATAACTTGCAAAGAAATGAATATCAGAGAGTGAGAGGAA
CTTGTTTATTGCAGCTTATAATGGTTACAAATAAAGCAATAGCATCACAAATTTCACAAATAAAGCATTT
TTTTCACTGCATTCTAGTTGTGGTTTGTCCAAACTCATCAATGTATCTTATCATGTCTGGCTCTAGCTAT
CCCGCCCCTAACTCCGCCCATCCCGCCCCTAACTCCGCCCAGTTCCGCCCATTCTCCGCCCCATGGCTGA
CTAATTTTTTTTATTTATGCAGAGGCCGAGGCCGCCTCGGCCTCTGAGCTATTCCAGAAGTAGTGAGGAG
GCTTTTTTGGAGGCCTAGGGACGTACCCAATTCGCCCTATAGTGAGTCGTATTACGCGCGCTCACTGGCC
GTCGTTTTACAACGTCGTGACTGGGAAAACCCTGGCGTTACCCAACTTAATCGCCTTGCAGCACATCCCC
CTTTCGCCAGCTGGCGTAATAGCGAAGAGGCCCGCACCGATCGCCCTTCCCAACAGTTGCGCAGCCTGAA
TGGCGAATGGG
[124 nt withheld, positions 4842-4965]
C
[91 nt withheld, positions 4967-5057]
A
[49 nt withheld, positions 5059-5107]
CCTTTGACGTTGGAGTCCACGTTCTTT
[37 nt withheld, positions 5135-5171]
ACCCTATCTCGGTCTATTCTTTTGATTTATAAGGGATTTTGCCGATTTCGGCCTATTGGTTAAAAAATGA
GCTGATTTAACAAAAATTTAACGCGAATTTTAACAAAATATTAACGCTTACAATTTAGGTGGCACTTTTC
GGGGAAATGTGCGCGGAACCCCTATTTGTTTATTTTTCTAAATACATTCAAATATGTATCCGCTCATGAG
ACAATAACCCTGATAAATGCTTCAATAATATTGAAAAAGGAAGAGTATGAGTATTCAACATTTCCGTGTC
GCCCTTATTCCCTTTTTTGCGGCATTTTGCCTTCCTGTTTTTGCTCACCCAGAAACGCTGGTGAAAGTAA
AAGATGCTGAAGATCAGTTGGGTGCACGAGTGGGTTACATCGAACTGGATCTCAACAGCGGTAAGATCCT
TGAGAGTTTTCGCCCCGAAGAACGTTTTCCAATGATGAGCACTTTTAAAGTTCTGCTATGTGGCGCGGTA
TTATCCCGTATTGACGCCGGGCAAGAGCAACTCGGTCGCCGCATACACTATTCTCAGAATGACTTGGTTG
AGTACTCACCAGTCACAGAAAAGCATCTTACGGATGGCATGACAGTAAGAGAATTATGCAGTGCTGCCAT
AACCATGAGTGATAACACTGCGGCCAACTTACTTCTGACAACGATCGGAGGACCGAAGGAGCTAACCGCT
TTTTTGCACAACATGGGGGATCATGTAACTCGCCTTGATCGTTGGGAACCGGAGCTGAATGAAGCCATAC
CAAACGACGAGCGTGACACCACGATGCCTGTAGCAATGGCAACAACGTTGCGCAAACTATTAACTGGCGA
ACTACTTACTCTAGCTTCCCGGCAACAATTAATAGACTGGATGGAGGCGGATAAAGTTGCAGGACCACTT
CTGCGCTCGGCCCTTCCGGCTGGCTGGTTTATTGCTGATAAATCTGGAGCCGGTGAGCGTGGGTCTCGCG
GTATCATTGCAGCACTGGGGCCAGATGGTAAGCCCTCCCGTATCGTAGTTATCTACACGACGGGGAGTCA
GGCAACTATGGATGAACGAAATAGACAGATCGCTGAGATAGGTGCCTCACTGATTAAGCATTGGTAACTG
TCAGACCAAGTTTACTCATATATACTTTAGATTGATTTAAAACTTCATTTTTAATTTAAAAGGATCTAGG
TGAAGATCCTTTTTGATAATCTCATGACCAAAATCCCTTAACGTGAGTTTTCGTTCCACTGAGCGTCAGA
CCCCGTAGAAAAGATCAAAGGATCTTCTTGAGATCCTTTTTTTCTGCGCGTAATCTGCTGCTTGCAAACA
AAAAAACCACCGCTACCAGCGGTGGTTTGTTTGCCGGATCAAGAGCTACCAACTCTTTTTCCGAAGGTAA
CTGGCTTCAGCAGAGCGCAGATACCAAATACTGTTCTTCTAGTGTAGCCGTAGTTAGGCCACCACTTCAA
GAACTCTGTAGCACCGCCTACATACCTCGCTCTGCTAATCCTGTTACCAGTGGCTGCTGCCAGTGGCGAT
AAGTCGTGTCTTACCGGGTTGGACTCAAGACGATAGTTACCGGATAAGGCGCAGCGGTCGGGCTGAACGG
GGGGTTCGTGCACACAGCCCAGCTTGGAGCGAACGACCTACACCGAACTGAGATACCTACAGCGTGAGCT
ATGAGAAAGCGCCACGCTTCCCGAAGGGAGAAAGGCGGACAGGTATCCGGTAAGCGGCAGGGTCGGAACA
GGAGAGCGCACGAGGGAGCTTCCAGGGGGAAACGCCTGGTATCTTTATAGTCCTGTCGGGTTTCGCCACC
TCTGACTTGAGCGTCGATTTTTGTGATGCTCGTCAGGGGGGCGGAGCCTATGGAAAAACGCCAGCAACGC
GGCCTTTTTACGGTTCCTGGCCTTTTGCTGGCCTTTTGCTCACATGTTCTTTCCTGCGTTATCCCCTGAT
TCTGTGGATAACCGTATTACCGCCTTTGAGTGAGCTGATACCGCTCGCCGCAGCCGAACGACCGAGCGCA
GCGAGTCAGTGAGCGAGGAAGCGGAAGAGCGCCCAATACGCAAACCGCCTCTCCCCGCGCGTTGGCCGAT
TCATTAATGCAGCTGGCACGACAGGTTTCCC
